>Addgene plasmid #12276 | pBabe puro H-Ras G12V Y40C | addgene partial sequence | sequence record 18773 | 12276 with pBABE5'
ATCTATGACCGAATACAGCTTGTTGTTGTTGGCGCCGTCGGTGTGGGCAAGAGTGCGCTGACCATCCAGC
TGATCCAGAACCATTTTGTGGACGAATACGACCCCACTATAGAGGATTCCTGCAGGAAGCAGGTGGTCAT
TGATGGGGAGACGTGCCTGTTGGACATCCTGGATACCGCCGGCCAGGAGGAGTACAGCGCCATGCGGGAC
CAGTACATGCGCACCGGGGAGGGCTTCCTGTGTGTGTTTGCCATCAACAACACCAAGTCTTTTGAGGACA
TCCACCAGTACAGGGAGCAGATCAAACGGGTGAAGGACTCGGATGACGTGCCCATGGTGCTGGTGGGGAA
CAAGTGTGACCTGGCTGCACGCACTGTGGAATCTCGGCAGGCTCAGGACCTCGCCCGAAGCTACGGCATC
CCCTACATCGAGACCTCGGCCAAGACCCGGCAGGGAGTGGAGGATGCCTTCTACACGTTGGTGCGTGAGA
TCCGGCAGCACAAGCTGCGGAAGCTGAACCCTCCTGATGAGAGTGGCCCCGGCTGCATGAGCTGCAAGTG
TGTGCTCTCCTGACGCAGCACAAGCTCAGGACATGGAGGTGCCGGATGCAGGAAGGAGGTGCAGACGGAA
GGAGGAGGAAGGAAGGCAGGAAGCAAG
