[The description below was written by a language model from this plasmid's Addgene catalogue record.]
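Description:
pBabe puro H-Ras G12V Y40C is a retroviral mammalian expression plasmid built on the pBABE-puro backbone (about 5.15 kb without insert). It is maintained in E. coli as a high-copy plasmid under ampicillin selection, and it confers puromycin resistance on transduced or transfected mammalian cells. No feature table accompanies the record, so individual elements are not itemised. In general, pBABE vectors are Moloney murine leukemia virus-based. The cloned gene sits between the viral long terminal repeats, downstream of the packaging signal, and is transcribed from the 5′ LTR. The puromycin marker is driven by a separate internal promoter. When the plasmid is introduced into a packaging cell line, it yields replication-defective virus that stably integrates the cassette into dividing target cells.

The insert is human HRAS carrying two substitutions. G12V is the classic activating, oncogenic mutation. Y40C is an effector-loop mutation that, according to the record, preserves binding and activation of PI3K but abolishes signalling through Raf and Ral-GEF. The coding fragment was moved directionally as a BamHI–SalI fragment from a corresponding pWZL Blast ras mutant vector, and both sites remain intact. No epitope tag or reporter is recorded.

This construct belongs to a set of Ras effector-domain mutants that separate the downstream branches of oncogenic Ras signalling. In this case, it lets researchers test whether the PI3K arm alone contributes to a phenotype. The associated publication used such tools to compare the species- and cell type-specific requirements for cellular transformation.
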