Addgene plasmid #12276: pBabe puro H-Ras G12V Y40C
Depositing lab: Bob Weinberg. Depositing organization: Whitehead Institute for Biomedical Research. Publication: Species- and cell type-specific requirements for cellular transformation. Rangarajan A, Hong SJ, Gifford A, Weinberg RA. Cancer Cell. 2004 Aug . 6(2):171-83. 10.1016/j.ccr.2004.07.009 PubMed 15324700.
Backbone
  Vector backbone: pBABE-puro
  Backbone size w/o insert (bp): 5150
  Vector type: Mammalian Expression, Retroviral
  Selectable markers: Puromycin
Growth in bacteria
  Bacterial resistance: Ampicillin, 100 μg/mL
  Growth temperature: 37°C
  Growth strain: DH5alpha
  Copy number: High Copy
Gene/Insert
  Gene/Insert name: H-Ras G12V Y40C (alt name: HRas)
  Species: H. sapiens (human)
  Mutation: Contains G12V activating mutation. The Y40C mutation allows binding and activation of PI3K, but not of Raf or Ral-GEF.
  Entrez Gene: HRAS (a.k.a. C-BAS/HAS, C-H-RAS, C-HA-RAS1, CTLO, H-RASIDX, HAMSV, HRAS1, RASH1, p21ras)
  Cloning method: Restriction Enzyme; 5′ cloning site BamHI (not destroyed); 3′ cloning site SalI (not destroyed)
  Sequencing primers: 5′ pBABE 5'; 3′ pBABE 3'
Resource information
  A portion of this plasmid was derived from a plasmid made by: See Rodriguez-Viciana, P., et al. (1997) Cell 89, pp. 457
Terms and licenses: Academic/Nonprofit Terms; Industry Terms: Not Available to Industry
Depositor comments: A BamHI-SalI fragment from the pWZL Blast ras mutants were individually cloned into the pBABE puro vector directionally.
How to cite: pBabe puro H-Ras G12V Y40C was a gift from Bob Weinberg (Addgene plasmid # 12276 ; http://n2t.net/addgene:12276 ; RRID:Addgene_12276)
